>Addgene plasmid #139798 | pET19b_4CL | addgene full sequence | sequence record 298690 | Addgene NGS Result
TTCTCATGTTTGACAGCTTATCATCGATAAGCTTTAATGCGGTAGTTTATCACAGTTAAATTGCTAACGC
AGTCAGGCACCGTGTATGAAATCTAACAATGCGCTCATCGTCATCCTCGGCACCGTCACCCTGGATGCTG
TAGGCATAGGCTTGGTTATGCCGGTACTGCCGGGCCTCTTGCGGGATATCCGGATATAGTTCCTCCTTTC
AGCAAAAAACCCCTCAAGACCCGTTTAGAGGCCCCAAGGGGTTATGCTAGTTATTGCTCAGCGGTGGCAG
CAGCCAACTCAGCTTCCTTTCGGGCTTTGTTAGCAGCCGGATCCTTAACCCAGACCATTTGCCAGTTTTG
CACGCAGATCTTTACGCAGAATTTTACCGCTCGGTGCTTTCGGAATGCTCTCGGTAAAAAACACTTTGTT
GATGCGTTTGTAGAACACCACCTGTTTGCTAACAAACTGTTTAACATCATCTTCGCTCAGTTCGCTATCT
TTGCTTTTCACAACAAATGCAACCGGAACTTCGCCTGCTGCTTCTTCTTTCATTGCAACAACTGCAACAT
CGGTAATATCCGGATGACCAATCAGCAGTGCTTCCAGTTCTGCCGGTGCAACCTGAAAACCTTTGTATTT
GATCAGCTCTTTCAGACGATCCACAATAAACAGTTCGTCATCATCATCAATCAGACCAATATCACCTGTA
TGCAGCCAACCATCTTTATCAATGGTTTCTGCGGTTGCTGCCGGATTATTCAGATAGCCTTTCATAATCT
GGTGACCACGAATACAAATTTCACCAGGCTGATTACGGCTCAGGCTATCACCGGTATCCGGATCAACAAT
TTTCATTTCTGCATTACGAACAACGGTGCCACATGCACCACTTTTAACCGGAAACGGTTCTTTTGCAAAA
CCCAGGCTCATTGCCAGAACCGGACCTGCTTCGGTCATACCATAACCCTGACCCAGTTTTGCATTCGGAA
ATTTGGCATTAACTGCATCTTCCAGTTCTTTACCCAGCGGAGCTGCACCGCTTTTAACAACACGAATGCT
GCTCAGATCATATTTTTCGGTTTCGCTGCTTTTTGCAATTGCCAGAACAATAGGCGGAACCATCGGTGCA
ACGGTAACTTTACAACGCTGGATCAGTTCCAGCAGCAGATTAATTTCAAATTTCGGCATAATCAGAATTG
CTGCACCAACACGCAGACCACACAGCATAATGCTATTCAGTGCATAAATATGAAACATCGGCAGCACACA
CAGAATAACATCGTCGCTATGAAAATACAGATTCGGATTTTCACCATCAACCTGCTGTGCAACGCTGGTA
ACCAGACCTTTATGGGTCAGCATAACACCTTTCGGCAGACCGGTGGTGCCGCTGCTATACGGCAGTGCAA
CAACATCATCCGGACTAATTTCAACGCTATCAATAACTTCGCTTGCTTCGGTGGTGCTCTGGGTCAGTTC
GGTAAAACGCAGACAACCTTCCGGAATCGGAACGCTTTCATTATCATCGATGCAAACAATCACAACACCA
TCATCATTTTGCAGCGGTTTGATTTTGTCCACGTAACGTGCTTCGGTAATAATCAGTTTGGTGTTGCTTG
CTTTTGCCTGTTTTGCAATTTCTGCCGGTGTAAAAAACGGATTTGCTGCGGTTGCGGTTGCACCACGAAA
GCTGGCTGCCAGAAAGCTCAGAACAAATTCCGGACAATTCGGCAGCAGCAGCATAACAACGTCATTCTGA
TTCACACCCAGTTTATGAAAATTGGCTGCAATCTGACGGCTGATCACATGAACATCACTATAGGTATAAA
CATGACCGGTCGGACCATTAATCAGACACGGTTTGGTGGCAAACTCGCTAATGTTCTGAAAGATATAATC
GTGCAGGCTCAGATGATTCGGAATATAGATATCCGGCAGTTTGCTACGAAAAATCACGTCGCTGTTGTTA
TTGTTGCTCTGTTTTTCCATAACCTGGCTAACTGCCTGTTCTTGCGGTGCCTCGAGCATATGCTTGTCGT
CGTCGTCGATATGGCCGCTGCTGTGATGATGATGATGATGATGATGATGATGGCCCATGGTATATCTCCT
TCTTAAAGTTAAACAAAATTATTTCTAGAGGGGAATTGTTATCCGCTCACAATTCCCCTATAGTGAGTCG
TATTAATTTCGCGGGATCGAGATCTCGATCCTCTACGCCGGACGCATCGTGGCCGGCATCACCGGCGCCA
CAGGTGCGGTTGCTGGCGCCTATATCGCCGACATCACCGATGGGGAAGATCGGGCTCGCCACTTCGGGCT
CATGAGCGCTTGTTTCGGCGTGGGTATGGTGGCAGGCCCCGTGGCCGGGGGACTGTTGGGCGCCATCTCC
TTGCATGCACCATTCCTTGCGGCGGCGGTGCTCAACGGCCTCAACCTACTACTGGGCTGCTTCCTAATGC
AGGAGTCGCATAAGGGAGAGCGTCGAGATCCCGGACACCATCGAATGGCGCAAAACCTTTCGCGGTATGG
CATGATAGCGCCCGGAAGAGAGTCAATTCAGGGTGGTGAATGTGAAACCAGTAACGTTATACGATGTCGC
AGAGTATGCCGGTGTCTCTTATCAGACCGTTTCCCGCGTGGTGAACCAGGCCAGCCACGTTTCTGCGAAA
ACGCGGGAAAAAGTGGAAGCGGCGATGGCGGAGCTGAATTACATTCCCAACCGCGTGGCACAACAACTGG
CGGGCAAACAGTCGTTGCTGATTGGCGTTGCCACCTCCAGTCTGGCCCTGCACGCGCCGTCGCAAATTGT
CGCGGCGATTAAATCTCGCGCCGATCAACTGGGTGCCAGCGTGGTGGTGTCGATGGTAGAACGAAGCGGC
GTCGAAGCCTGTAAAGCGGCGGTGCACAATCTTCTCGCGCAACGCGTCAGTGGGCTGATCATTAACTATC
CGCTGGATGACCAGGATGCCATTGCTGTGGAAGCTGCCTGCACTAATGTTCCGGCGTTATTTCTTGATGT
CTCTGACCAGACACCCATCAACAGTATTATTTTCTCCCATGAAGACGGTACGCGACTGGGCGTGGAGCAT
CTGGTCGCATTGGGTCACCAGCAAATCGCGCTGTTAGCGGGCCCATTAAGTTCTGTCTCGGCGCGTCTGC
GTCTGGCTGGCTGGCATAAATATCTCACTCGCAATCAAATTCAGCCGATAGCGGAACGGGAAGGCGACTG
GAGTGCCATGTCCGGTTTTCAACAAACCATGCAAATGCTGAATGAGGGCATCGTTCCCACTGCGATGCTG
GTTGCCAACGATCAGATGGCGCTGGGCGCAATGCGCGCCATTACCGAGTCCGGGCTGCGCGTTGGTGCGG
ATATCTCGGTAGTGGGATACGACGATACCGAAGACAGCTCATGTTATATCCCGCCGTTAACCACCATCAA
ACAGGATTTTCGCCTGCTGGGGCAAACCAGCGTGGACCGCTTGCTGCAACTCTCTCAGGGCCAGGCGGTG
AAGGGCAATCAGCTGTTGCCCGTCTCACTGGTGAAAAGAAAAACCACCCTGGCGCCCAATACGCAAACCG
CCTCTCCCCGCGCGTTGGCCGATTCATTAATGCAGCTGGCACGACAGGTTTCCCGACTGGAAAGCGGGCA
GTGAGCGCAACGCAATTAATGTAAGTTAGCTCACTCATTAGGCACCGGGATCTCGACCGATGCCCTTGAG
AGCCTTCAACCCAGTCAGCTCCTTCCGGTGGGCGCGGGGCATGACTATCGTCGCCGCACTTATGACTGTC
TTCTTTATCATGCAACTCGTAGGACAGGTGCCGGCAGCGCTCTGGGTCATTTTCGGCGAGGACCGCTTTC
GCTGGAGCGCGACGATGATCGGCCTGTCGCTTGCGGTATTCGGAATCTTGCACGCCCTCGCTCAAGCCTT
CGTCACTGGTCCCGCCACCAAACGTTTCGGCGAGAAGCAGGCCATTATCGCCGGCATGGCGGCCGACGCG
CTGGGCTACGTCTTGCTGGCGTTCGCGACGCGAGGCTGGATGGCCTTCCCCATTATGATTCTTCTCGCTT
CCGGCGGCATCGGGATGCCCGCGTTGCAGGCCATGCTGTCCAGGCAGGTAGATGACGACCATCAGGGACA
GCTTCAAGGATCGCTCGCGGCTCTTACCAGCCTAACTTCGATCATTGGACCGCTGATCGTCACGGCGATT
TATGCCGCCTCGGCGAGCACATGGAACGGGTTGGCATGGATTGTAGGCGCCGCCCTATACCTTGTCTGCC
TCCCCGCGTTGCGTCGCGGTGCATGGAGCCGGGCCACCTCGACCTGAATGGAAGCCGGCGGCACCTCGCT
AACGGATTCACCACTCCAAGAATTGGAGCCAATCAATTCTTGCGGAGAACTGTGAATGCGCAAACCAACC
CTTGGCAGAACATATCCATCGCGTCCGCCATCTCCAGCAGCCGCACGCGGCGCATCTCGGGCAGCGTTGG
GTCCTGGCCACGGGTGCGCATGATCGTGCTCCTGTCGTTGAGGACCCGGCTAGGCTGGCGGGGTTGCCTT
ACTGGTTAGCAGAATGAATCACCGATACGCGAGCGAACGTGAAGCGACTGCTGCTGCAAAACGTCTGCGA
CCTGAGCAACAACATGAATGGTCTTCGGTTTCCGTGTTTCGTAAAGTCTGGAAACGCGGAAGTCAGCGCC
CTGCACCATTATGTTCCGGATCTGCATCGCAGGATGCTGCTGGCTACCCTGTGGAACACCTACATCTGTA
TTAACGAAGCGCTGGCATTGACCCTGAGTGATTTTTCTCTGGTCCCGCCGCATCCATACCGCCAGTTGTT
TACCCTCACAACGTTCCAGTAACCGGGCATGTTCATCATCAGTAACCCGTATCGTGAGCATCCTCTCTCG
TTTCATCGGTATCATTACCCCCATGAACAGAAATCCCCCTTACACGGAGGCATCAGTGACCAAACAGGAA
AAAACCGCCCTTAACATGGCCCGCTTTATCAGAAGCCAGACATTAACGCTTCTGGAGAAACTCAACGAGC
TGGACGCGGATGAACAGGCAGACATCTGTGAATCGCTTCACGACCACGCTGATGAGCTTTACCGCAGCTG
CCTCGCGCGTTTCGGTGATGACGGTGAAAACCTCTGACACATGCAGCTCCCGGAGACGGTCACAGCTTGT
CTGTAAGCGGATGCCGGGAGCAGACAAGCCCGTCAGGGCGCGTCAGCGGGTGTTGGCGGGTGTCGGGGCG
CAGCCATGACCCAGTCACGTAGCGATAGCGGAGTGTATACTGGCTTAACTATGCGGCATCAGAGCAGATT
GTACTGAGAGTGCACCATTGCGGTGTGAAATACCGCACAGATGCGTAAGGAGAAAATACCGCATCAGGCG
CTCTTCCGCTTCCTCGCTCACTGACTCGCTGCGCTCGGTCGTTCGGCTGCGGCGAGCGGTATCAGCTCAC
TCAAAGGCGGTAATACGGTTATCCACAGAATCAGGGGATAACGCAGGAAAGAACATGTGAGCAAAAGGCC
AGCAAAAGGCCAGGAACCGTAAAAAGGCCGCGTTGCTGGCGTTTTTCCATAGGCTCCGCCCCCCTGACGA
GCATCACAAAAATCGACGCTCAAGTCAGAGGTGGCGAAACCCGACAGGACTATAAAGATACCAGGCGTTT
CCCCCTGGAAGCTCCCTCGTGCGCTCTCCTGTTCCGACCCTGCCGCTTACCGGATACCTGTCCGCCTTTC
TCCCTTCGGGAAGCGTGGCGCTTTCTCATAGCTCACGCTGTAGGTATCTCAGTTCGGTGTAGGTCGTTCG
CTCCAAGCTGGGCTGTGTGCACGAACCCCCCGTTCAGCCCGACCGCTGCGCCTTATCCGGTAACTATCGT
CTTGAGTCCAACCCGGTAAGACACGACTTATCGCCACTGGCAGCAGCCACTGGTAACAGGATTAGCAGAG
CGAGGTATGTAGGCGGTGCTACAGAGTTCTTGAAGTGGTGGCCTAACTACGGCTACACTAGAAGGACAGT
ATTTGGTATCTGCGCTCTGCTGAAGCCAGTTACCTTCGGAAAAAGAGTTGGTAGCTCTTGATCCGGCAAA
CAAACCACCGCTGGTAGCGGTGGTTTTTTTGTTTGCAAGCAGCAGATTACGCGCAGAAAAAAAGGATCTC
AAGAAGATCCTTTGATCTTTTCTACGGGGTCTGACGCTCAGTGGAACGAAAACTCACGTTAAGGGATTTT
GGTCATGAGATTATCAAAAAGGATCTTCACCTAGATCCTTTTAAATTAAAAATGAAGTTTTAAATCAATC
TAAAGTATATATGAGTAAACTTGGTCTGACAGTTACCAATGCTTAATCAGTGAGGCACCTATCTCAGCGA
TCTGTCTATTTCGTTCATCCATAGTTGCCTGACTCCCCGTCGTGTAGATAACTACGATACGGGAGGGCTT
ACCATCTGGCCCCAGTGCTGCAATGATACCGCGAGAGCCACGCTCACCGGCTCCAGATTTATCAGCAATA
AACCAGCCAGCCGGAAGGGCCGAGCGCAGAAGTGGTCCTGCAACTTTATCCGCCTCCATCCAGTCTATTA
ATTGTTGCCGGGAAGCTAGAGTAAGTAGTTCGCCAGTTAATAGTTTGCGCAACGTTGTTGCCATTGCTGC
AGGCATCGTGGTGTCACGCTCGTCGTTTGGTATGGCTTCATTCAGCTCCGGTTCCCAACGATCAAGGCGA
GTTACATGATCCCCCATGTTGTGCAAAAAAGCGGTTAGCTCCTTCGGTCCTCCGATCGTTGTCAGAAGTA
AGTTGGCCGCAGTGTTATCACTCATGGTTATGGCAGCACTGCATAATTCTCTTACTGTCATGCCATCCGT
AAGATGCTTTTCTGTGACTGGTGAGTACTCAACCAAGTCATTCTGAGAATAGTGTATGCGGCGACCGAGT
TGCTCTTGCCCGGCGTCAACACGGGATAATACCGCGCCACATAGCAGAACTTTAAAAGTGCTCATCATTG
GAAAACGTTCTTCGGGGCGAAAACTCTCAAGGATCTTACCGCTGTTGAGATCCAGTTCGATGTAACCCAC
TCGTGCACCCAACTGATCTTCAGCATCTTTTACTTTCACCAGCGTTTCTGGGTGAGCAAAAACAGGAAGG
CAAAATGCCGCAAAAAAGGGAATAAGGGCGACACGGAAATGTTGAATACTCATACTCTTCCTTTTTCAAT
ATTATTGAAGCATTTATCAGGGTTATTGTCTCATGAGCGGATACATATTTGAATGTATTTAGAAAAATAA
ACAAATAGGGGTTCCGCGCACATTTCCCCGAAAAGTGCCACCTGACGTCTAAGAAACCATTATTATCATG
ACATTAACCTATAAAAATAGGCGTATCACGAGGCCCTTTCGTCTTCAAGAA
Features (pLannotate 1.2.2; 20 found; start..end, strand, type, name):
     10..38      +  promoter       tet promoter: E. coli promoter for tetracycline efflux protein gene
     86..190     +  CDS            TcR (fragment): tetracycline efflux protein; tet; confers resistance to tetracycline
    213..260     -  terminator     T7 terminator: transcription terminator for bacteriophage T7 RNA polymerase
    268..317     -  CDS            SET1 (fragment): solubility-enhancement tag derived from T7 phage gene 10B
    331..2010    -  CDS            4CL1: 4CL1_ARATH - Experimental evidence at protein level: Swiss-Prot protein existence level 1. Produces CoA thioesters of a variety of hydroxy- and methoxy- substituted cinnamic acids, which are used to synthesize several phenylpropanoid-derived compounds, including anthocyanins, flavonoids, isoflavonoids, coumarins, lignin, suberin and wall-bound phenolics. From Arabidopsis thaliana (Mouse-ear cress).
   2065..2082    -  CDS            capTEV™ (fragment): composite tag for in vivo biotinylation, TEV protease cleavage, and 6xHis tagging
   2095..2117    -  RBS            RBS: efficient ribosome binding site from bacteriophage T7 gene 10 (Olins and Rangwala, 1989)
   2132..2156    -  protein_bind   lac operator: The lac repressor binds to the lac operator to inhibit transcription in E. coli. This inhibition can be relieved by adding lactose or isopropyl-β-D-thiogalactopyranoside (IPTG). lac repressor encoded by lacI
   2157..2175    -  promoter       T7 promoter: promoter for bacteriophage T7 RNA polymerase
   2197..2476    +  CDS            TcR (fragment): tetracycline efflux protein; tet; confers resistance to tetracycline
   2484..2561    +  promoter       lacI promoter: lacI
   2562..3644    +  CDS            lacI: lac repressor; lacI; The lac repressor binds to the lac operator to inhibit transcription in E. coli. This inhibition can be relieved by adding lactose or isopropyl-β-D-thiogalactopyranoside (IPTG).
   3657..3678    +  protein_bind   CAP binding site: CAP binding activates transcription in the presence of cAMP. E. coli catabolite activator protein
   3693..4317    +  CDS            TcR (fragment): tetracycline efflux protein; tet; confers resistance to tetracycline
   4559..4939    -  CDS            YPB1_ECOLX: Protein predicted: Swiss-Prot protein existence level 4. From Escherichia coli.
   4956..5147    +  CDS            rop: Rop protein, which maintains plasmids at low copy number; rop
   5249..5388    +  misc_feature   bom: basis of mobility region from pBR322
   5574..6162    -  rep_origin     ori: high-copy-number ColE1/pMB1/pBR322/pUC origin of replication
   6336..7193    -  CDS            bla: BLAT_ECOLX - Experimental evidence at protein level: Swiss-Prot protein existence level 1. TEM-type are the most prevalent beta-lactamases in enterobacteria; they hydrolyze the beta-lactam bond in susceptible beta-lactam antibiotics, thus conferring resistance to penicillins and cephalosporins. TEM-3 and TEM-4 are capable of hydrolyzing cefotaxime and ceftazidime. TEM-5 is capable of hydrolyzing ceftazidime. TEM-6 is capable of hydrolyzing ceftazidime and aztreonam. TEM-8/CAZ-2, TEM- 16/CAZ-7 and TEM-24/CAZ-6 are markedly active against ceftazidime. IRT- 4 shows resistance to beta-lactamase in
   7194..7298    -  promoter       AmpR promoter: bla
