[The description below was written by a language model from this plasmid's Addgene catalogue record and pLannotate feature annotations shown in this document.]
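Description:
pET19b_4CL is a bacterial expression plasmid built on the pET19b backbone that carries the Arabidopsis thaliana gene for 4-coumarate:CoA ligase (annotated as 4CL1). This enzyme converts hydroxy- and methoxy-substituted cinnamic acids into their CoA thioesters, feeding phenylpropanoid pathways. The sequenced record is about 7.4 kb, consistent with an insert of roughly 1.8 kb in a 5.7 kb vector. The plasmid replicates in E. coli from a pBR322/ColE1-type origin accompanied by the rop gene and the bom region, an arrangement that generally keeps copy number moderate, although the catalogue lists copy number as unknown. Selection is by ampicillin through the TEM beta-lactamase gene (bla) under its own promoter. Several fragments of the tetracycline resistance gene and its promoter are annotated, but these are non-functional remnants of the pBR322 ancestry.

The 4CL1 coding sequence sits in a standard pET cassette: a T7 promoter followed directly by a lac operator, the strong T7 gene 10 ribosome binding site, the open reading frame, and a T7 terminator. A plasmid-borne lacI gene with its own promoter supplies repressor, so transcription needs a host that provides T7 RNA polymerase and is induced with IPTG. A short match upstream of the gene, annotated as a fragment of a composite His-containing tag, probably reflects an N-terminal histidine tag. A small fragment downstream matches a solubility tag. The record does not define either element further. The stated purpose is simply expression of the biosynthetic enzyme 4CL, and the associated publication concerns resveratrol and mevalonate biosynthesis improved by coiled-coil clustering of enzymes. No coiled-coil element is annotated here.
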