Addgene plasmid #139798: pET19b_4CL
Purpose: expresses biosynthetic enzyme 4CL
Depositing lab: Roman Jerala. Depositing organization: National Institute of Chemistry. Publication: Metabolic enzyme clustering by coiled coils improves the biosynthesis of resveratrol and mevalonate. Fink T, Stevovic B, Verwaal R, Roubos JA, Gaber R, Bencina M, Jerala R, Gradisar H. AMB Express. 2020 May 24;10(1):97. doi: 10.1186/s13568-020-01031-5. PubMed 32448937.
Backbone
  Vector backbone: pET19b
  Backbone size w/o insert (bp): 5700
  Vector type: Bacterial Expression
Growth in bacteria
  Bacterial resistance: Ampicillin, 100 μg/mL
  Growth temperature: 37°C
  Growth strain: DH5alpha
  Copy number: Unknown
Gene/Insert
  Gene/Insert name: 4CL
  Species: A. thaliana (mustard weed)
  Insert size (bp): 1800
Terms and licenses: Academic/Nonprofit Terms; Industry Terms: Not Available to Industry
How to cite: pET19b_4CL was a gift from Roman Jerala (Addgene plasmid # 139798 ; http://n2t.net/addgene:139798 ; RRID:Addgene_139798)
