>Addgene plasmid #139798 | pET19b_4CL | depositor partial sequence | sequence record 298525 | pET19b_4CL sequence 1764 bps
ATGGGCCATCATCATCATCATCATCATCATCATCACAGCAGCGGCCATATCGACGACGACGACAAGCATA
TGCTCGAGGCACCGCAAGAACAGGCAGTTAGCCAGGTTATGGAAAAACAGAGCAACAATAACAACAGCGA
CGTGATTTTTCGTAGCAAACTGCCGGATATCTATATTCCGAATCATCTGAGCCTGCACGATTATATCTTT
CAGAACATTAGCGAGTTTGCCACCAAACCGTGTCTGATTAATGGTCCGACCGGTCATGTTTATACCTATA
GTGATGTTCATGTGATCAGCCGTCAGATTGCAGCCAATTTTCATAAACTGGGTGTGAATCAGAATGACGT
TGTTATGCTGCTGCTGCCGAATTGTCCGGAATTTGTTCTGAGCTTTCTGGCAGCCAGCTTTCGTGGTGCA
ACCGCAACCGCAGCAAATCCGTTTTTTACACCGGCAGAAATTGCAAAACAGGCAAAAGCAAGCAACACCA
AACTGATTATTACCGAAGCACGTTACGTGGACAAAATCAAACCGCTGCAAAATGATGATGGTGTTGTGAT
TGTTTGCATCGATGATAATGAAAGCGTTCCGATTCCGGAAGGTTGTCTGCGTTTTACCGAACTGACCCAG
AGCACCACCGAAGCAAGCGAAGTTATTGATAGCGTTGAAATTAGTCCGGATGATGTTGTTGCACTGCCGT
ATAGCAGCGGCACCACCGGTCTGCCGAAAGGTGTTATGCTGACCCATAAAGGTCTGGTTACCAGCGTTGC
ACAGCAGGTTGATGGTGAAAATCCGAATCTGTATTTTCATAGCGACGATGTTATTCTGTGTGTGCTGCCG
ATGTTTCATATTTATGCACTGAATAGCATTATGCTGTGTGGTCTGCGTGTTGGTGCAGCAATTCTGATTA
TGCCGAAATTTGAAATTAATCTGCTGCTGGAACTGATCCAGCGTTGTAAAGTTACCGTTGCACCGATGGT
TCCGCCTATTGTTCTGGCAATTGCAAAAAGCAGCGAAACCGAAAAATATGATCTGAGCAGCATTCGTGTT
GTTAAAAGCGGTGCAGCTCCGCTGGGTAAAGAACTGGAAGATGCAGTTAATGCCAAATTTCCGAATGCAA
AACTGGGTCAGGGTTATGGTATGACCGAAGCAGGTCCGGTTCTGGCAATGAGCCTGGGTTTTGCAAAAGA
ACCGTTTCCGGTTAAAAGTGGTGCATGTGGCACCGTTGTTCGTAATGCAGAAATGAAAATTGTTGATCCG
GATACCGGTGATAGCCTGAGCCGTAATCAGCCTGGTGAAATTTGTATTCGTGGTCACCAGATTATGAAAG
GCTATCTGAATAATCCGGCAGCAACCGCAGAAACCATTGATAAAGATGGTTGGCTGCATACAGGTGATAT
TGGTCTGATTGATGATGATGACGAACTGTTTATTGTGGATCGTCTGAAAGAGCTGATCAAATACAAAGGT
TTTCAGGTTGCACCGGCAGAACTGGAAGCACTGCTGATTGGTCATCCGGATATTACCGATGTTGCAGTTG
TTGCAATGAAAGAAGAAGCAGCAGGCGAAGTTCCGGTTGCATTTGTTGTGAAAAGCAAAGATAGCGAACT
GAGCGAAGATGATGTTAAACAGTTTGTTAGCAAACAGGTGGTGTTCTACAAACGCATCAACAAAGTGTTT
TTTACCGAGAGCATTCCGAAAGCACCGAGCGGTAAAATTCTGCGTAAAGATCTGCGTGCAAAACTGGCAA
ATGGTCTGGGTTAA
